>Addgene plasmid #62453 | EmptyTranscriptionalReporter | depositor full sequence | sequence record 102514 | Full Sequence
CATGATATCAAACGCGTAACTCGAGTATGTCGAGGTGGCGTGTACGGTGGGAGGCCTATATAAGCAGAGC
TCGTTTAGTGAACCGTCAGATCGCCTGGAGAATTCAGATCTCAGCTGGTCGAGGCCACCATGGCTCCTAA
GAAGAAGAGGAAGGTGGTCGAGATGGTGAGCAAGGGCGAGGAGCTGTTCACCGGGGTGGTGCCCATCCTG
GTCGAGCTGGACGGCGACGTAAACGGCCACAAGTTCAGCGTGTCCGGCGAGGGCGAGGGCGATGCCACCT
ACGGCAAGCTGACCCTGAAGTTCATCTGCACCACCGGCAAGCTGCCCGTGCCCTGGCCCACCCTCGTGAC
CACCTTCGGCTACGGCCTGATGTGCTTCGCCCGCTACCCCGACCACATGAAGCAGCACGACTTCTTCAAG
TCCGCCATGCCCGAAGGCTACGTCCAGGAGCGCACCATCTTCTTCAAGGACGACGGCAACTACAAGACCC
GCGCCGAGGTGAAGTTCGAGGGCGACACCCTGGTGAACCGCATCGAGCTGAAGGGCATCGACTTCAAGGA
GGACGGCAACATCCTGGGGCACAAGCTGGAGTACAACTACAACAGCCACAACGTCTATATCATGGCCGAC
AAGCAGAAGAACGGCATCAAGGTGAACTTCAAGATCCGCCACAACATCGAGGACGGCAGCGTGCAGCTCG
CCGACCACTACCAGCAGAACACCCCCATCGGCGACGGCCCCGTGCTGCTGCCCGACAACCACTACCTGAG
CTACCAGTCCGCCCTGAGCAAAGACCCCAACGAGAAGCGCGATCACATGGTCCTGCTGGAGTTCGTGACC
GCCGCCGGGATCACTCTCGGCATGGACGAGCTGTACAAGACAGATCCATGAGTCGAGCTGTGCCTTCTAG
TTGCCAGCCATCTGTTGTTTGCCCCTCCCCCGTGCCTTCCTTGACCCTGGAAGGTGCCACTCCCACTGTC
CTTTCCTAATAAAATGAGGAAATTGCATCGCATTGTCTGAGTAGGTGTCATTCTATTCTGGGGGGTGGGG
TGGGGCAGGACAGCAAGGGGGAGGATTGGGAAGACAATAGCAGGCATGCTGGGGATGCGGTGGGCTCTAT
GGTCGAGTAGTTATTAATAGTAATCAATTACGGGGTCATTAGTTCATAGCCCATATATGGAGTTCCGCGT
TACATAACTTACGGTAAATGGCCCGCCTGGCTGACCGCCCAACGACCCCCGCCCATTGACGTCAATAATG
ACGTATGTTCCCATAGTAACGCCAATAGGGACTTTCCATTGACGTCAATGGGTGGAGTATTTACGGTAAA
CTGCCCACTTGGCAGTACATCAAGTGTATCATATGCCAAGTACGCCCCCTATTGACGTCAATGACGGTAA
ATGGCCCGCCTGGCATTATGCCCAGTACATGACCTTATGGGACTTTCCTACTTGGCAGTACATCTACGTA
TTAGTCATCGCTATTACCATGGTGATGCGGTTTTGGCAGTACATCAATGGGCGTGGATAGCGGTTTGACT
CACGGGGATTTCCAAGTCTCCACCCCATTGACGTCAATGGGAGTTTGTTTTGGCACCAAAATCAACGGGA
CTTTCCAAAATGTCGTAACAACTCCGCCCCATTGACGCAAATGGGCGGTAGGCGTGTACGGTGGGAGGTC
TATATAAGCAGAGCTGGTTTAGTGAACCGTCAGATCCGCTAGGGATCTCAGCTGGTCGAGGCCACCATGG
CTCCTAAGAAGAAGAGGAAGGTGGTCGAGGTGAGCAAGGGCGAGGAGGATAACATGGCCATCATCAAGGA
GTTCATGCGCTTCAAGGTGCACATGGAGGGCTCCGTGAACGGCCACGAGTTCGAGATCGAGGGCGAGGGC
GAGGGCCGCCCCTACGAGGGCACCCAGACCGCCAAGCTGAAGGTGACCAAGGGTGGCCCCCTGCCCTTCG
CCTGGGACATCCTGTCCCCTCAGTTCATGTACGGCTCCAAGGCCTACGTGAAGCACCCCGCCGACATTCC
CGACTACTTGAAGCTGTCCTTCCCCGAGGGCTTCAAGTGGGAGCGCGTGATGAACTTCGAGGACGGCGGC
GTGGTGACCGTGACCCAGGACTCCTCCCTGCAGGACGGCGAGTTCATCTACAAGGTGAAGCTGCGCGGCA
CCAACTTCCCCTCCGACGGCCCCGTAATGCAGAAGAAGACCATGGGCTGGGAGGCCTCCTCCGAGCGGAT
GTACCCCGAGGACGGCGCCCTGAAGGGCGAGATCAAGCAGAGGCTGAAGCTGAAGGACGGCGGCCACTAC
GACGCTGAGGTCAAGACCACCTACAAGGCCAAGAAGCCCGTGCAGCTGCCCGGCGCCTACAACGTCAACA
TCAAGTTGGACATCACCTCCCACAACGAGGACTACACCATCGTGGAACAGTACGAACGCGCCGAGGGCCG
CCACTCCACCGGCGGCATGGACGAGCTGTACAAGTCTACAGATTGAGTCGAGCTGTGCCTTCTAGTTGCC
AGCCATCTGTTGTTTGCCCCTCCCCCGTGCCTTCCTTGACCCTGGAAGGTGCCACTCCCACTGTCCTTTC
CTAATAAAATGAGGAAATTGCATCGCATTGTCTGAGTAGGTGTCATTCTATTCTGGGGGGTGGGGTGGGG
CAGGACAGCAAGGGGGAGGATTGGGAAGACAATAGCAGGCATGCTGGGGATGCGGTGGGCTCTATGGTCG
ACCAATTCGGGGAAATGTGCGCGGAACCCCTATTTGTTTATTTTTCTAAATACATTCAAATATGTATCCG
CTCATGAGACAATAACCCTGATAAATGCTTCAATAATATTGAAAAAGGAAGAGTATGAGTATTCAACATT
TCCGTGTCGCCCTTATTCCCTTTTTTGCGGCATTTTGCCTTCCTGTTTTTGCTCACCCAGAAACGCTGGT
GAAAGTAAAAGATGCTGAAGATCAGTTGGGTGCACGAGTGGGTTACATCGAACTGGATCTCAACAGCGGT
AAGATCCTTGAGAGTTTTCGCCCCGAAGAACGTTTTCCAATGATGAGCACTTTTAAAGTTCTGCTATGTG
GCGCGGTATTATCCCGTATTGACGCCGGGCAAGAGCAACTCGGTCGCCGCATACACTATTCTCAGAATGA
CTTGGTTGAGTACTCACCAGTCACAGAAAAGCATCTTACGGATGGCATGACAGTAAGAGAATTATGCAGT
GCTGCCATAACCATGAGTGATAACACTGCGGCCAACTTACTTCTGACAACGATCGGAGGACCGAAGGAGC
TAACCGCTTTTTTGCACAACATGGGGGATCATGTAACTCGCCTTGATCGTTGGGAACCGGAGCTGAATGA
AGCCATACCAAACGACGAGCGTGACACCACGATGCCTGTAGCAATGGCAACAACGTTGCGCAAACTATTA
ACTGGCGAACTACTTACTCTAGCTTCCCGGCAACAATTAATAGACTGGATGGAGGCGGATAAAGTTGCAG
GACCACTTCTGCGCTCGGCCCTTCCGGCTGGCTGGTTTATTGCTGATAAATCTGGAGCCGGTGAGCGTGG
GTCTCGCGGTATCATTGCAGCACTGGGGCCAGATGGTAAGCCCTCCCGTATCGTAGTTATCTACACGACG
GGGAGTCAGGCAACTATGGATGAACGAAATAGACAGATCGCTGAGATAGGTGCCTCACTGATTAAGCATT
GGTAACTGTCAGACCAAGTTTACTCATATATACTTTAGATTGATTTAAAACTTCATTTTTAATTTAAAAG
GATCTAGGTGAAGATCCTTTTTGATAATCTCATGACCAAAATCCCTTAACGTGAGTTTTCGTTCCACTGA
GCGTCAGACCCCGTAGAAAAGATCAAAGGATCTTCTTGAGATCCTTTTTTTCTGCGCGTAATCTGCTGCT
TGCAAACAAAAAAACCACCGCTACCAGCGGTGGTTTGTTTGCCGGATCAAGAGCTACCAACTCTTTTTCC
GAAGGTAACTGGCTTCAGCAGAGCGCAGATACCAAATACTGTTCTTCTAGTGTAGCCGTAGTTAGGCCAC
CACTTCAAGAACTCTGTAGCACCGCCTACATACCTCGCTCTGCTAATCCTGTTACCAGTGGCTGCTGCCA
GTGGCGATAAGTCGTGTCTTACCGGGTTGGACTCAAGACGATAGTTACCGGATAAGGCGCAGCGGTCGGG
CTGAACGGGGGGTTCGTGCACACAGCCCAGCTTGGAGCGAACGACCTACACCGAACTGAGATACCTACAG
CGTGAGCTATGAGAAAGCGCCACGCTTCCCGAAGGGAGAAAGGCGGACAGGTATCCGGTAAGCGGCAGGG
TCGGAACAGGAGAGCGCACGAGGGAGCTTCCAGGGGGAAACGCCTGGTATCTTTATAGTCCTGTCGGGTT
TCGCCACCTCTGACTTGAGCGTCGATTTTTGTGATGCTCGTCAGGGGGGCGGAGCCTATGGAAAAACGCC
AGCAACGCGGCCTTTTTACGGTTCCTGGCCTTTTGCTGGCCTTTTGCTCACATGTTCTTTCCTGCGTTAT
CCCCTGATTCTGTGGATAACCGTATTACCGCCTTTGAGTGAGCTGATACCGCTCGCCGCAGCCGAACGAC
CGAGCGCAGCGAGTCAGTGAGC
Features (pLannotate 1.2.2; 10 found; start..end, strand, type, name):
     37..71      +  promoter       minimal CMV promoter (fragment): human cytomegalovirus (CMV) immediate early promoter
    163..879     +  CDS            Citrine: Citrine is a basic (constitutively fluorescent) yellow fluorescent protein published in 2001, derived from Aequorea victoria. It has moderate acid sensitivity.
    898..1122    +  polyA_signal   bGH poly(A) signal: bovine growth hormone polyadenylation signal
   1188..1491    +  enhancer       CMV enhancer: human cytomegalovirus immediate early enhancer
   1492..1695    +  promoter       CMV promoter: human cytomegalovirus (CMV) immediate early promoter
   1779..2485    +  CDS            mCherry (fragment): monomeric derivative of DsRed fluorescent protein (Shaner et al., 2004) mammalian codon-optimized
   2503..2727    +  polyA_signal   bGH poly(A) signal: bovine growth hormone polyadenylation signal
   2750..2854    +  promoter       AmpR promoter: bla
   2855..3715    +  CDS            AmpR: β-lactamase; bla; confers resistance to ampicillin, carbenicillin, and related antibiotics
   3886..4474    +  rep_origin     ori: high-copy-number ColE1/pMB1/pBR322/pUC origin of replication
