[The description below was written by a language model from this plasmid's Addgene catalogue record and pLannotate feature annotations shown in this document.]
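Description:
EmptyTranscriptionalReporter is a 4,642 nt synthetic-biology plasmid built on the compact MXS_chaining vector backbone, a modular cloning platform developed for assembling mammalian expression cassettes for imaging and flow cytometry. It is propagated in E. coli as a high-copy plasmid through a ColE1/pUC-type origin of replication. Selection is with ampicillin, using a β-lactamase gene driven by its native bla promoter. The feature table shows no mammalian selection marker, viral elements or recombinase sites, which is consistent with delivery by transfection, although the record does not state the delivery route.

The payload consists of two tandem cassettes in the same orientation. The first places a nuclear-localised Citrine yellow fluorescent protein under a minimal CMV promoter and ends in a bovine growth hormone polyadenylation signal. A minimal promoter gives little expression on its own. The name "empty" suggests that this is the template into which transcription factor response elements or enhancer fragments would be inserted upstream, so that Citrine reports their activity; the record does not spell this out. It would also serve as the baseline control for such reporters.

The second cassette drives nuclear-localised mCherry from the full CMV enhancer/promoter, also with a bGH poly(A) signal. This gives a constitutive red signal that can mark transfected cells and normalise the yellow readout. The NLS tags named in the insert descriptions are not annotated separately in the feature table, but they presumably lie in the short gaps upstream of each fluorescent protein coding sequence. Concentrating both signals in the nucleus helps with cell segmentation and ratiometric quantification in microscopy.
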