Addgene plasmid #62453: EmptyTranscriptionalReporter
Purpose: MXS_chaining vector with 2 cassettes
Depositing lab: Pierre Neveu. Depositing organization: European Molecular Biology Laboratory (EMBL), Heidelberg. Publication: MXS-Chaining: A Highly Efficient Cloning Platform for Imaging and Flow Cytometry Approaches in Mammalian Systems. Sladitschek HL, Neveu PA. PLoS One. 2015 Apr 24;10(4):e0124958. doi: 10.1371/journal.pone.0124958. eCollection 2015. PONE-D-15-01385 PubMed 25909630.
Backbone
  Vector backbone: MXS_chaining vector
  Backbone manufacturer: Neveu lab, Addgene plasmid #62394
  Backbone size w/o insert (bp): 1945
  Vector type: Synthetic Biology
Growth in bacteria
  Bacterial resistance: Ampicillin, 100 μg/mL
  Growth temperature: 37°C
  Growth strain: Mach1
  Copy number: High Copy
Gene/Insert 1
  Gene/Insert name: CMVmin::NLS-Citrine-bGHpA
  Species: Synthetic
  Cloning method: Unknown
  Sequencing primers: 5′ TTACCGCCTTTGAGTGAG
Gene/Insert 2
  Gene/Insert name: CMV::NLS-Cherry-bGHpA
  Species: Synthetic
Terms and licenses: Academic/Nonprofit Terms; Industry Terms: Not Available to Industry
How to cite: EmptyTranscriptionalReporter was a gift from Pierre Neveu (Addgene plasmid # 62453 ; http://n2t.net/addgene:62453 ; RRID:Addgene_62453)
