>Addgene plasmid #62453 | EmptyTranscriptionalReporter | addgene partial sequence | sequence record 104854 | CMV-F 5'-CGCAAATGGGCGGTAGGCGTG-3'
GTCAGATCCGCTAGGGATCTCAGCTGGTCGAGGCCACCATGGCTCCTAAGAAGAAGAGGAAGGTGGTCGA
GGTGAGCAAGGGCGAGGAGGATAACATGGCCATCATCAAGGAGTTCATGCGCTTCAAGGTGCACATGGAG
GGCTCCGTGAACGGCCACGAGTTCGAGATCGAGGGCGAGGGCGAGGGCCGCCCCTACGAGGGCACCCAGA
CCGCCAAGCTGAAGGTGACCAAGGGTGGCCCCCTGCCCTTCGCCTGGGACATCCTGTCCCCTCAGTTCAT
GTACGGCTCCAAGGCCTACGTGAAGCACCCCGCCGACATTCCCGACTACTTGAAGCTGTCCTTCCCCGAG
GGCTTCAAGTGGGAGCGCGTGATGAACTTCGAGGACGGCGGCGTGGTGACCGTGACCCAGGACTCCTCCC
TGCAGGACGGCGAGTTCATCTACAAGGTGAAGCTGCGCGGCACCAACTTCCCCTCCGACGGCCCCGTAAT
GCAGAAGAAGACCATGGGCTGGGAGGCCTCCTCCGAGCGGATGTACCCCGAGGACGGCGCCCTGAAGGGC
GAGATCAAGCAGAGGCTGAAGCTGAAGGACGGCGGCCACTACGACGCTGAGGTCAAGACCACCTACAAGG
CCAAGAAGCCCGTGCAGCTGCCCGGCGCCTACAACGTCAACATCAAGTTGGACATCACCTCCCACAACGA
GGACTACACCATCGT
