>Addgene plasmid #62453 | EmptyTranscriptionalReporter | addgene partial sequence | sequence record 104855 | Citrine RV 5'-CATCAGGCCGTAGCCGAAGG-3'
TGCAGATGAACTTCAGGGTCAGCTTGCCGTAGGTGGCATCGCCCTCGCCCTCGCCGGACACGCTGAACTT
GTGGCCGTTTACGTCGCCGTCCAGCTCGACCAGGATGGGCACCACCCCGGTGAACAGCTCCTCGCCCTTG
CTCACCATCTCGACCACCTTCCTCTTCTTCTTAGGAGCCATGGTGGCCTCGACCAGCTGAGATCTGAATT
CTCCAGGCGATCTGACGGTTCACTAAACGAGCTCTGCTTATATAGGCCTCCCACCGTACACGCCACCTCG
ACATACTCGAGTTACGCGTTTGATATCATGGCTCACTGACTCGCTGCGCTCGGTCGTTCGGCTGCGGCGA
GCGGTATCAGCTCACTCAAAGGCGGTAATACGGTTATCCACAGAATCAGGGGATAACGCAGGAAAGAACA
TGTGAGCAAAAGGCCAGCAAAAGGCCAGGAACCGTAAAAAGGCCGCGTTGCTGGCGTTTTTCCATAGGCT
CCGCCCCCCTGACGAGCATCACAAAAATCGACGCTCAAGTCAGAGGTGGCGAAACCCGACAGGACTATAA
AGATACCAGGCGTTTCCCCCTGGAAGCTCCCTCGTGCGCTCTCCTGTTCCGACCCTGCCGCTTACCGGAT
ACCTGTCCGCCTTTCTCCCTTCGGGAAGCGTGGCGCTTTCTCATAGCTCACGCTGTAGGTATCTCAGTTC
GGTGTA
