>Addgene plasmid #62453 | EmptyTranscriptionalReporter | addgene partial sequence | sequence record 106082 | CAGenhancer-F 5'-GGGCGTACTTGGCATATGAT-3'
TACTCCACCCATTGACGTCAATGGAAAGTCCCTATTGGCGTTACTATGGGAACATACGTCATTATTGACG
TCAATGGGCGGGGGTCGTTGGGCGGTCAGCCAGGCGGGCCATTTACCGTAAGTTATGTAACGCGGAACTC
CATATATGGGCTATGAACTAATGACCCCGTAATTGATTACTATTAATAACTACTCGACCATAGAGCCCAC
CGCATCCCCAGCATGCCTGCTATTGTCTTCCCAATCCTCCCCCTTGCTGTCCTGCCCCACCCCACCCCCC
AGAATAGAATGACACCTACTCAGACAATGCGATGCAATTTCCTCATTTTATTAGGAAAGGACAGTGGGAG
TGGCACCTTCCAGGGTCAAGGAAGGCACGGGGGAGGGGCAAACAACAGATGGCTGGCAACTAGAAGGCAC
AGCTCGACTCATGGATCTGTCTTGTACAGCTCGTCCATGCCGAGAGTGATCCCGGCGGCGGTCACGAACT
CCAGCAGGACCATGTGATCGCGCTTCTCGTTGGGGTCTTTGCTCAGGGCGGACTGGTAGCTCAGGTAGTG
GTTGTCGGGCAGCAGCACGGGGCCGTCGCCGATGGGGGTGTTCTGCTGGTAGTGGTCGGCGAGCTGCACG
CTGCCGTCCTCGATGTTGTGGCGGATCTTGAAGTTCACCTTGATGCCGTTCTTCTGCTTGTCGGCCATGA
TATAGACGTTGTGGCTGTTGTAGTTGTACTCCAGCTTGTG
