>Addgene plasmid #62453 | EmptyTranscriptionalReporter | addgene partial sequence | sequence record 106084 | AmpSeq-F 5'-ctcatgagcggatacatatttgaa-3'
GCGCACATTTCCCCGAATTGGTCGACCATAGAGCCCACCGCATCCCCAGCATGCCTGCTATTGTCTTCCC
AATCCTCCCCCTTGCTGTCCTGCCCCACCCCACCCCCCAGAATAGAATGACACCTACTCAGACAATGCGA
TGCAATTTCCTCATTTTATTAGGAAAGGACAGTGGGAGTGGCACCTTCCAGGGTCAAGGAAGGCACGGGG
GAGGGGCAAACAACAGATGGCTGGCAACTAGAAGGCACAGCTCGACTCAATCTGTAGACTTGTACAGCTC
GTCCATGCCGCCGGTGGAGTGGCGGCCCTCGGCGCGTTCGTACTGTTCCACGATGGTGTAGTCCTCGTTG
TGGGAGGTGATGTCCAACTTGATGTTGACGTTGTAGGCGCCGGGCAGCTGCACGGGCTTCTTGGCCTTGT
AGGTGGTCTTGACCTCAGCGTCGTAGTGGCCGCCGTCCTTCAGCTTCAGCCTCTGCTTGATCTCGCCCTT
CAGGGCGCCGTCCTCGGGGTACATCCGCTCGGAGGAGGCCTCCCAGCCCATGGTCTTCTTCTGCATTACG
GGGCCGTCGGAGGGGAAGTTGGTGCCGCGCAGCTTCACCTTGTAGATGAACTCGCCGTCCTGCAGGGAGG
AGTCCTGGGTCACGGTCACCACGCCGCCGTCCTCGAAGTTCATCACGCGCTCCCACTTGAAGCCCTCGGG
GAAGGACAGCTTCAAGTAGTC
